>Addgene plasmid #116160 | pHAGE-BRAF-G606W | addgene full sequence | sequence record 250620 | Addgene NGS Result
TTTTAAAAGAAAAGGGGGGATTGGGGGGTACAGTGCAGGGGAAAGAATAGTAGACATAATAGCAACAGAC
ATACAAACTAAAGAATTACAAAAACAAATTACAAAAATTCAAAATTTTCGGGTTTATTACAGGGACAGCA
GAGATCCAGTTTGGACTAGTCGTGAGGCTCCGGTGCCCGTCAGTGGGCAGAGCGCACATCGCCCACAGTC
CCCGAGAAGTTGGGGGGAGGGGTCGGCAATTGAACCGGTGCCTAGAGAAGGTGGCGCGGGGTAAACTGGG
AAAGTGATGTCGTGTACTGGCTCCGCCTTTTTCCCGAGGGTGGGGGAGAACCGTATATAAGTGCAGTAGT
CGCCGTGAACGTTCTTTTTCGCAACGGGTTTGCCGCCAGAACACAGGTAAGTGCCGTGTGTGGTTCCCGC
GGGCCTGGCCTCTTTACGGGTTATGGCCCTTGCGTGCCTTGAATTACTTCCACCTGGCTGCAGTACGTGA
TTCTTGATCCCGAGCTTCGGGTTGGAAGTGGGTGGGAGAGTTCGAGGCCTTGCGCTTAAGGAGCCCCTTC
GCCTCGTGCTTGAGTTGAGGCCTGGCCTGGGCGCTGGGGCCGCCGCGTGCGAATCTGGTGGCACCTTCGC
GCCTGTCTCGCTGCTTTCGATAAGTCTCTAGCCATTTAAAATTTTTGATGACCTGCTGCGACGCTTTTTT
TCTGGCAAGATAGTCTTGTAAATGCGGGCCAAGATCTGCACACTGGTATTTCGGTTTTTGGGGCCGCGGG
CGGCGACGGGGCCCGTGCGTCCCAGCGCACATGTTCGGCGAGGCGGGGCCTGCGAGCGCGGCCACCGAGA
ATCGGACGGGGGTAGTCTCAAGCTGGCCGGCCTGCTCTGGTGCCTGGCCTCGCGCCGCCGTGTATCGCCC
CGCCCTGGGCGGCAAGGCTGGCCCGGTCGGCACCAGTTGCGTGAGCGGAAAGATGGCCGCTTCCCGGCCC
TGCTGCAGGGAGCTCAAAATGGAGGACGCGGCGCTCGGGAGAGCGGGCGGGTGAGTCACCCACACAAAGG
AAAAGGGCCTTTCCGTCCTCAGCCGTCGCTTCATGTGACTCCACGGAGTACCGGGCGCCGTCCAGGCACC
TCGATTAGTTCTCGAGCTTTTGGAGTACGTCGTCTTTAGGTTGGGGGGAGGGGTTTTATGCGATGGAGTT
TCCCCACACTGAGTGGGTGGAGACTGAAGTTAGGCCAGCTTGGCACTTGATGTAATTCTCCTTGGAATTT
GCCCTTTTTGAGTTTGGATCTTGGTTCATTCTCAAGCCTCAGACAGTGGTTCAAAGTTTTTTTCTTCCAT
TTCAGGTGTCGTGAAGCGGCCCTGCAGATATCAACAAGTTTGTACAAAAAAGCAGGCACC
[2298 nt withheld, positions 1391-3688]
TAGAACCCAGCTTTCTTGTACAAAGTGGTGATATCCAATTAACCCTCACTAAAGGTTTAGAGTTTGATTA
GTATGTTTGCCCTATAGTGAGTCGTATTACCACCCAACTTTTCTATACAAAGTGGTTGATATCCAGCACA
GTGGCGGCCGCTCGAGTCTAGAGGGCCCGCGGTTCGAAGGTAAGCCTATCCCTAACCCTCTCCTCGGTCT
CGATTCTACGCGTACCGGTTAGTAATGAGATCCCTCCCCCCCCCCTAACGTTACTGGCCGAAGCCGCTTG
GAATAAGGCCGGTGTGCGTTTGTCTATATGTTATTTTCCACCATATTGCCGTCTTTTGGCAATGTGAGGG
CCCGGAAACCTGGCCCTGTCTTCTTGACGAGCATTCCTAGGGGTCTTTCCCCTCTCGCCAAAGGAATGCA
AGGTCTGTTGAATGTCGTGAAGGAAGCAGTTCCTCTGGAAGCTTCTTGAAGACAAACAACGTCTGTAGCG
ACCCTTTGCAGGCAGCGGAACCCCCCACCTGGCGACAGGTGCCTCTGCGGCCAAAAGCCACGTGTATAAG
ATACACCTGCAAAGGCGGCACAACCCCAGTGCCACGTTGTGAGTTGGATAGTTGTGGAAAGAGTCAAATG
GCTCTCCTCAAGCGTATTCAACAAGGGGCTGAAGGATGCCCAGAAGGTACCCCATTGTATGGGATCTGAT
CTGGGGCCTCGGTGCACATGCTTTACATGTGTTTAGTCGAGGTTAAAAAAACGTCTAGGCCCCCCGAACC
ACGGGGACGTGGTTTTCCTTTGAAAAACACGATGATAATATGGCCACACATATGACCGAGTACAAGCCCA
CGGTGCGCCTCGCCACCCGCGACGACGTCCCCAGGGCCGTACGCACCCTCGCCGCCGCGTTCGCCGACTA
CCCCGCCACGCGCCACACCGTCGATCCGGACCGCCACATCGAGCGGGTCACCGAGCTGCAAGAACTCTTC
CTCACGCGCGTCGGGCTCGACATCGGCAAGGTGTGGGTCGCGGACGACGGCGCCGCGGTGGCGGTCTGGA
CCACGCCGGAGAGCGTCGAAGCGGGGGCGGTGTTCGCCGAGATCGGCCCGCGCATGGCCGAGTTGAGCGG
TTCCCGGCTGGCCGCGCAGCAACAGATGGAAGGCCTCCTGGCGCCGCACCGGCCCAAGGAGCCCGCGTGG
TTCCTGGCCACCGTCGGCGTCTCGCCCGACCACCAGGGCAAGGGTCTGGGCAGCGCCGTCGTGCTCCCCG
GAGTGGAGGCGGCCGAGCGCGCCGGGGTGCCCGCCTTCCTGGAGACCTCCGCGCCCCGCAACCTCCCCTT
CTACGAGCGGCTCGGCTTCACCGTCACCGCCGACGTCGAGGTGCCCGAAGGACCGCGCACCTGGTGCATG
ACCCGCAAGCCCGGTGCCTAAATCGATAGATCCTAATCAACCTCTGGATTACAAAATTTGTGAAAGATTG
ACTGGTATTCTTAACTATGTTGCTCCTTTTACGCTATGTGGATACGCTGCTTTAATGCCTTTGTATCATG
CTATTGCTTCCCGTATGGCTTTCATTTTCTCCTCCTTGTATAAATCCTGGTTGCTGTCTCTTTATGAGGA
GTTGTGGCCCGTTGTCAGGCAACGTGGCGTGGTGTGCACTGTGTTTGCTGACGCAACCCCCACTGGTTGG
GGCATTGCCACCACCTGTCAGCTCCTTTCCGGGACTTTCGCTTTCCCCCTCCCTATTGCCACGGCGGAAC
TCATCGCCGCCTGCCTTGCCCGCTGCTGGACAGGGGCTCGGCTGTTGGGCACTGACAATTCCGTGGTGTT
GTCGGGGAAATCATCGTCCTTTCCTTGGCTGCTCGCCTGTGTTGCCACCTGGATTCTGCGCGGGACGTCC
TTCTGCTACGTCCCTTCGGCCCTCAATCCAGCGGACCTTCCTTCCCGCGGCCTGCTGCCGGCTCTGCGGC
CTCTTCCGCGTCTTCGCCTTCGCCCTCAGACGAGTCGGATCTCCCTTTGGGCCGCCTCCCCGCCTGAGAT
CCTTTAAGACCAATGACTTACAAGGCAGCTGTAGATCTTAGCCACTTTTTAAAAGAAAAGGGGGGACTGG
AAGGGCTAATTCACTCCCAACGAAGACAAGATCTGCTTTTTGCTTGTACTGGGTCTCTCTGGTTAGACCA
GATCTGAGCCTGGGAGCTCTCTGGCTAACTAGGGAACCCACTGCTTAAGCCTCAATAAAGCTTGCCTTGA
GTGCTTCAAGTAGTGTGTGCCCGTCTGTTGTGTGACTCTGGTAACTAGAGATCCCTCAGACCCTTTTAGT
CAGTGTGGAAAATCTCTAGCAGTAGTAGTTCATGTCATCTTATTATTCAGTATTTATAACTTGCAAAGAA
ATGAATATCAGAGAGTGAGAGGCCCGGGTTAATTAAGGAAAGGGCTAGATCATTCTTGAAGACGAAAGGG
CCTCGTGATACGCCTATTTTTATAGGTTAATGTCATGATAATAATGGTTTCTTAGACGTCAGGTGGCACT
TTTCGGGGAAATGTGCGCGGAACCCCTATTTGTTTATTTTTCTAAATACATTCAAATATGTATCCGCTCA
TGAGACAATAACCCTGATAAATGCTTCAATAATATTGAAAAAGGAAGAGTATGAGTATTCAACATTTCCG
TGTCGCCCTTATTCCCTTTTTTGCGGCATTTTGCCTTCCTGTTTTTGCTCACCCAGAAACGCTGGTGAAA
GTAAAAGATGCTGAAGATCAGTTGGGTGCACGAGTGGGTTACATCGAACTGGATCTCAACAGCGGTAAGA
TCCTTGAGAGTTTTCGCCCCGAAGAACGTTTTCCAATGATGAGCACTTTTAAAGTTCTGCTATGTGGCGC
GGTATTATCCCGTGTTGACGCCGGGCAAGAGCAACTCGGTCGCCGCATACACTATTCTCAGAATGACTTG
GTTGAGTACTCACCAGTCACAGAAAAGCATCTTACGGATGGCATGACAGTAAGAGAATTATGCAGTGCTG
CCATAACCATGAGTGATAACACTGCGGCCAACTTACTTCTGACAACGATCGGAGGACCGAAGGAGCTAAC
CGCTTTTTTGCACAACATGGGGGATCATGTAACTCGCCTTGATCGTTGGGAACCGGAGCTGAATGAAGCC
ATACCAAACGACGAGCGTGACACCACGATGCCTGTAGCAATGGCAACAACGTTGCGCAAACTATTAACTG
GCGAACTACTTACTCTAGCTTCCCGGCAACAATTAATAGACTGGATGGAGGCGGATAAAGTTGCAGGACC
ACTTCTGCGCTCGGCCCTTCCGGCTGGCTGGTTTATTGCTGATAAATCTGGAGCCGGTGAGCGTGGGTCT
CGCGGTATCATTGCAGCACTGGGGCCAGATGGTAAGCCCTCCCGTATCGTAGTTATCTACACGACGGGGA
GTCAGGCAACTATGGATGAACGAAATAGACAGATCGCTGAGATAGGTGCCTCACTGATTAAGCATTGGTA
ACTGTCAGACCAAGTTTACTCATATATACTTTAGATTGATTTAAAACTTCATTTTTAATTTAAAAGGATC
TAGGTGAAGATCCTTTTTGATAATCTCATGACCAAAATCCCTTAACGTGAGTTTTCGTTCCACTGAGCGT
CAGACCCCGTAGAAAAGATCAAAGGATCTTCTTGAGATCCTTTTTTTCTGCGCGTAATCTGCTGCTTGCA
AACAAAAAAACCACCGCTACCAGCGGTGGTTTGTTTGCCGGATCAAGAGCTACCAACTCTTTTTCCGAAG
GTAACTGGCTTCAGCAGAGCGCAGATACCAAATACTGTTCTTCTAGTGTAGCCGTAGTTAGGCCACCACT
TCAAGAACTCTGTAGCACCGCCTACATACCTCGCTCTGCTAATCCTGTTACCAGTGGCTGCTGCCAGTGG
CGATAAGTCGTGTCTTACCGGGTTGGACTCAAGACGATAGTTACCGGATAAGGCGCAGCGGTCGGGCTGA
ACGGGGGGTTCGTGCACACAGCCCAGCTTGGAGCGAACGACCTACACCGAACTGAGATACCTACAGCGTG
AGCTATGAGAAAGCGCCACGCTTCCCGAAGGGAGAAAGGCGGACAGGTATCCGGTAAGCGGCAGGGTCGG
AACAGGAGAGCGCACGAGGGAGCTTCCAGGGGGAAACGCCTGGTATCTTTATAGTCCTGTCGGGTTTCGC
CACCTCTGACTTGAGCGTCGATTTTTGTGATGCTCGTCAGGGGGGCGGAGCCTATGGAAAAACGCCAGCA
ACGCGGCCTTTTTACGGTTCCTGGCCTTTTGCTGGCCTTTTGCTCACATGTTCTTTCCTGCGTTATCCCC
TGATTCTGTGGATAACCGTATTACCGCCTTTGAGTGAGCTGATACCGCTCGCCGCAGCCGAACGACCGAG
CGCAGCGAGTCAGTGAGCGAGGAAGCGGAAGAGCGCCCAATACGCAAACCGCCTCTCCCCGCGCGTTGGC
CGATTCATTAATGCAGCAAGCTCATGGCTGACTAATTTTTTTTATTTATGCAGAGGCCGAGGCCGCCTCG
GCCTCTGAGCTATTCCAGAAGTAGTGAGGAGGCTTTTTTGGAGGCCTAGGCTTTTGCAAAAAGCTCCCCG
TGGCACGACAGGTTTCCCGACTGGAAAGCGGGCAGTGAGCGCAACGCAATTAATGTGAGTTAGCTCACTC
ATTAGGCACCCCAGGCTTTACACTTTATGCTTCCGGCTCGTATGTTGTGTGGAATTGTGAGCGGATAACA
ATTTCACACAGGAAACAGCTATGACATGATTACGAATTTCACAAATAAAGCATTTTTTTCACTGCATTCT
AGTTGTGGTTTGTCCAAACTCATCAATGTATCTTATCATGTCTGGATCAACTGGATAACTCAAGCTAACC
AAAATCATCCCAAACTTCCCACCCCATACCCTATTACCACTGCCAATTACCTGTGGTTTCATTTACTCTA
AACCTGTGATTCCTCTGAATTATTTTCATTTTAAAGAAATTGTATTTGTTAAATATGTACTACAAACTTA
GTAGTTGGAAGGGCTAATTCACTCCCAAAGAAGACAAGATATCCTTGATCTGTGGATCTACCACACACAA
GGCTACTTCCCTGATTAGCAGAACTACACACCAGGGCCAGGGGTCAGATATCCACTGACCTTTGGATGGT
GCTACAAGCTAGTACCAGTTGAGCCAGATAAGGTAGAAGAGGCCAATAAAGGAGAGAACACCAGCTTGTT
ACACCCTGTGAGCCTGCATGGGATGGATGACCCGGAGAGAGAAGTGTTAGAGTGGAGGTTTGACAGCCGC
CTAGCATTTCATCACGTGGCCCGAGAGCTGCATCCGGAGTACTTCAAGAACTGCTGATATCGAGCTTGCT
ACAAGGGACTTTCCGCTGGGGACTTTCCAGGGAGGCGTGGCCTGGGCGGGACTGGGGAGTGGCGAGCCCT
CAGATCCTGCATATAAGCAGCTGCTTTTTGCCTGTACTGGGTCTCTCTGGTTAGACCAGATCTGAGCCTG
GGAGCTCTCTGGCTAACTAGGGAACCCACTGCTTAAGCCTCAATAAAGCTTGCCTTGAGTGCTTCAAGTA
GTGTGTGCCCGTCTGTTGTGTGACTCTGGTAACTAGAGATCCCTCAGACCCTTTTAGTCAGTGTGGAAAA
TCTCTAGCAGTGGCGCCCGAACAGGGACTTGAAAGCGAAAGGGAAACCAGAGGAGCTCTCTCGACGCAGG
ACTCGGCTTGCTGAAGCGCGCACGGCAAGAGGCGAGGGGCGGCGACTGGTGAGTACGCCAAAAATTTTGA
CTAGCGGAGGCTAGAAGGAGAGAGATGGGTGCGAGAGCGTCAGTATTAAGCGGGGGAGAATTAGATCGCG
ATGGGAAAAAATTCGGTTAAGGCCAGGGGGAAAGAAAAAATATAAATTAAAACATATAGTATGGGCAAGC
AGGGAGCTAGAACGATTCGCAGTTAATCCTGGCCTGTTAGAAACATCAGAAGGCTGTAGACAAATACTGG
GACAGCTACAACCATCCCTTCAGACAGGATCAGAAGAACTTAGATCATTATATAATACAGTAGCAACCCT
CTATTGTGTGCATCAAAGGATAGAGATAAAAGACACCAAGGAAGCTTTAGACAAGATAGAGGAAGAGCAA
AACAAAAGTAAGACCACCGCACAGCAAGCGGCCGGCCGCTGATCTTCAGACCTGGAGGAGGAGATATGAG
GGACAATTGGAGAAGTGAATTATATAAATATAAAGTAGTAAAAATTGAACCATTAGGAGTAGCACCCACC
AAGGCAAAGAGAAGAGTGGTGCAGAGAGAAAAAAGAGCAGTGGGAATAGGAGCTTTGTTCCTTGGGTTCT
TGGGAGCAGCAGGAAGCACTATGGGCGCAGCGTCAATGACGCTGACGGTACAGGCCAGACAATTATTGTC
TGGTATAGTGCAGCAGCAGAACAATTTGCTGAGGGCTATTGAGGCGCAACAGCATCTGTTGCAACTCACA
GTCTGGGGCATCAAGCAGCTCCAGGCAAGAATCCTGGCTGTGGAAAGATACCTAAAGGATCAACAGCTCC
TGGGGATTTGGGGTTGCTCTGGAAAACTCATTTGCACCACTGCTGTGCCTTGGAATGCTAGTTGGAGTAA
TAAATCTCTGGAACAGATTTGGAATCACACGACCTGGATGGAGTGGGACAGAGAAATTAACAATTACACA
AGCTTAATACACTCCTTAATTGAAGAATCGCAAAACCAGCAAGAAAAGAATGAACAAGAATTATTGGAAT
TAGATAAATGGGCAAGTTTGTGGAATTGGTTTAACATAACAAATTGGCTGTGGTATATAAAATTATTCAT
AATGATAGTAGGAGGCTTGGTAGGTTTAAGAATAGTTTTTGCTGTACTTTCTATAGTGAATAGAGTTAGG
CAGGGATATTCACCATTATCGTTTCAGACCCACCTCCCAACCCCGAGGGGACCCGACAGGCCCGAAGGAA
TAGAAGAAGAAGGTGGAGAGAGAGACAGAGACAGATCCATTCGATTAGTGAACGGATCTCGACGGTATCG
CCGAATTCACAAATGGCAGTATTCATCCACAA
Features (pLannotate 1.2.2; 30 found; start..end, strand, type, name):
      1..118     +  misc_feature   cPPT/CTS: central polypurine tract and central termination sequence of HIV-1
    166..1344    +  promoter       EF-1α promoter: strong constitutive promoter for human elongation factor EF-1α
   1365..1385    +  protein_bind   attB1: mutant version of attB; core recombination site for the Gateway® BP reaction BP Clonase™
   1391..3688    +  CDS            BRAF (sequence withheld): BRAF_HUMAN - Also known as BRAF1, RAFB1. Experimental evidence at protein level: Swiss-Prot protein existence level 1. Protein kinase involved in the transduction of mitogenic signals from the cell membrane to the nucleus (Probable). Phosphorylates MAP2K1, and thereby activates the MAP kinase signal transduction pathway (PubMed:21441910, PubMed:29433126). May play a role in the postsynaptic responses of hippocampal neurons (PubMed:1508179). From Homo sapiens (Human).
   3693..3717    -  protein_bind   attB2: mutant version of attB; recombination site for the Gateway® BP reaction BP Clonase™
   3725..3743    +  promoter       T3 promoter: promoter for bacteriophage T3 RNA polymerase
   3769..3787    -  promoter       T7 promoter: promoter for bacteriophage T7 RNA polymerase
   3793..3811    -  protein_bind   attB4 (fragment): mutant version of attB; core recombination site for the Gateway® BP reaction BP Clonase™
   3867..3908    +  CDS            V5 tag: epitope tag from simian virus 5
   4034..4496    +  misc_feature   IRES: internal ribosome entry site (IRES) of the encephalomyocarditis virus (EMCV)
   4510..5107    +  CDS            PuroR (fragment): puromycin N-acetyltransferase; pac from Streptomyces; confers resistance to puromycin
   5123..5711    +  misc_feature   WPRE: woodchuck hepatitis virus posttranscriptional regulatory element
   5719..5784    +  CDS            nef (fragment): NEF_HV1Z2 - Experimental evidence at protein level: Swiss-Prot protein existence level 1. Extracellular Nef protein targets CD4(+) T-lymphocytes for apoptosis by interacting with CXCR4 surface receptors. From Human immunodeficiency virus type 1 group M subtype D (isolate Z2/CDC-Z34) (HIV-1).
   5786..6019    +  LTR            3' LTR (ΔU3): self-inactivating 3' long terminal repeat (LTR) from HIV-1
   6224..6328    +  promoter       AmpR promoter: bla
   6329..7189    +  CDS            AmpR: β-lactamase; bla; confers resistance to ampicillin, carbenicillin, and related antibiotics
   7360..7948    +  rep_origin     ori: high-copy-number ColE1/pMB1/pBR322/pUC origin of replication
   8131..8185    +  CDS            lacI (fragment): lac repressor; lacI; The lac repressor binds to the lac operator to inhibit transcription in E. coli. This inhibition can be relieved by adding lactose or isopropyl-β-D-thiogalactopyranoside (IPTG).
   8191..8284    +  rep_origin     SV40 ori (fragment): SV40 origin of replication
   8309..8346    +  CDS            lacI (fragment): lac repressor; lacI; The lac repressor binds to the lac operator to inhibit transcription in E. coli. This inhibition can be relieved by adding lactose or isopropyl-β-D-thiogalactopyranoside (IPTG).
   8359..8380    +  protein_bind   CAP binding site: CAP binding activates transcription in the presence of cAMP. E. coli catabolite activator protein
   8395..8425    +  promoter       lac promoter: promoter for the E. coli lac operon
   8429..8451    +  protein_bind   lac operator (fragment): The lac repressor binds to the lac operator to inhibit transcription in E. coli. This inhibition can be relieved by adding lactose or isopropyl-β-D-thiogalactopyranoside (IPTG). lac repressor encoded by lacI
   8483..8566    +  polyA_signal   SV40 poly(A) signal (fragment): SV40 polyadenylation signal
   8733..9062    +  CDS            nef (fragment): NEF_HV1BR - Experimental evidence at protein level: Swiss-Prot protein existence level 1. Extracellular Nef protein targets CD4(+) T-lymphocytes for apoptosis by interacting with CXCR4 surface receptors (PubMed:14990729). From Human immunodeficiency virus type 1 group M subtype B (isolate BRU/LAI) (HIV-1).
   9110..9367    +  LTR            5' LTR (truncated): truncated 5' long terminal repeat (LTR) from HIV-1
   9414..9539    +  misc_feature   HIV-1 Ψ: packaging signal of human immunodeficiency virus type 1
   9523..9861    +  CDS            HIV-1 gag (fragment): gag protein from human immunodeficiency virus 1; gag
  10036..10269   +  misc_feature   RRE: The Rev response element (RRE) of HIV-1 allows for Rev-dependent mRNA export from the nucleus to the cytoplasm.
  10646..10746   +  CDS            Rev (fragment): human immunodeficiency virus 1 (HIV-1) Rev protein; rev; enhances nuclear export of unspliced and incompletely spliced viral mRNAs
