[The description below was written by a language model from this plasmid's Addgene catalogue record and pLannotate feature annotations shown in this document.]
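Description:
pHAGE-BRAF-G606W is an HIV-1-derived lentiviral expression plasmid of about 10.8 kb, built on the pHAGE backbone, that carries human BRAF with the G606W substitution. It is propagated in E. coli through a high-copy ColE1/pUC-type origin and selected with ampicillin via the β-lactamase gene. The recombination-deficient strain listed for growth is a common choice for plasmids containing repeated LTR sequences.

The transfer cassette is flanked by a truncated 5' LTR and a self-inactivating ΔU3 3' LTR. It also contains the Ψ packaging signal with an adjoining gag fragment, the Rev response element for Rev-dependent export of the genomic RNA, and the cPPT/CTS. Packaging functions are not encoded on the plasmid and must be supplied in trans. Within the provirus, the constitutive human EF-1α promoter drives the BRAF open reading frame, which was introduced by Gateway recombination and sits between attB1 and attB2 sites. Downstream, an EMCV IRES links a puromycin N-acetyltransferase gene to the same transcript, so transduced mammalian cells can be selected with puromycin. A WPRE follows to enhance transcript expression. A V5 epitope sequence is annotated after attB2, beyond short T3/T7 promoter and attB4 remnants. The record does not indicate whether it is fused in frame to BRAF, so the protein should not be assumed to be tagged.

The construct is intended for stable lentiviral expression of this BRAF variant. It comes from a collection of plasmids made to functionally annotate somatic cancer mutations, here one affecting a kinase that activates MAPK signalling by phosphorylating MAP2K1.
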