Addgene plasmid #116160: pHAGE-BRAF-G606W
Purpose: Lentiviral expression of BRAF G606W
Depositing lab: Gordon Mills & Kenneth Scott. Publication: Systematic Functional Annotation of Somatic Mutations in Cancer. Ng PK, Li J, Jeong KJ, Shao S, Chen H, Tsang YH, Sengupta S, Wang Z, Bhavana VH, Tran R, Soewito S, Minussi DC, Moreno D, Kong K, Dogruluk T, Lu H, Gao J, Tokheim C, Zhou DC, Johnson AM, Zeng J, Ip CKM, Ju Z, Wester M, Yu S, Li Y, Vellano CP, Schultz N, Karchin R, Ding L, Lu Y, Cheung LWT, Chen K, Shaw KR, Meric-Bernstam F, Scott KL, Yi S, Sahni N, Liang H, Mills GB. Cancer Cell. 2018 Mar 12;33(3):450-462.e10. doi: 10.1016/j.ccell.2018.01.021. PubMed 29533785.
Backbone
  Vector backbone: pHAGE
  Vector type: Lentiviral
Growth in bacteria
  Bacterial resistance: Ampicillin, 100 μg/mL
  Growth temperature: 37°C
  Growth strain: Stbl3
  Copy number: High Copy
Gene/Insert
  Gene/Insert name: BRAF
  Species: H. sapiens (human)
  Mutation: G606W
  Entrez Gene: BRAF (a.k.a. B-RAF1, B-raf, BRAF-1, BRAF1, NS7, RAFB1)
  Cloning method: Gateway Cloning
Terms and licenses: Academic/Nonprofit Terms; Industry Terms: Not Available to Industry
How to cite: pHAGE-BRAF-G606W was a gift from Gordon Mills & Kenneth Scott (Addgene plasmid # 116160)
