>Addgene plasmid #116160 | pHAGE-BRAF-G606W | depositor partial sequence | sequence record 219033 | insert
[1815 nt withheld, positions 1-1815]
T
[482 nt withheld, positions 1817-2298]
TAG
